>Addgene plasmid #103899 | MAGI1_PDZ_2 | addgene full sequence | sequence record 199765 | Addgene NGS Result
TTGACAATTAATCATCGGCTCGTATAATGTGTGGAATTGTGAGCGGATAACAATTTCACACAGGAAACAG
TATTCATGTCCCCTATACTAGGTTATTGGAAAATTAAGGGCCTTGTGCAACCCACTCGACTTCTTTTGGA
ATATCTTGAAGAAAAATATGAAGAGCATTTGTATGAGCGCGATGAAGGTGATAAATGGCGAAACAAAAAG
TTTGAATTGGGTTTGGAGTTTCCCAATCTTCCTTATTATATTGATGGTGATGTTAAATTAACACAGTCTA
TGGCCATCATACGTTATATAGCTGACAAGCACAACATGTTGGGTGGTTGTCCAAAAGAGCGTGCAGAGAT
TTCAATGCTTGAAGGAGCGGTTTTGGATATTAGATACGGTGTTTCGAGAATTGCATATAGTAAAGACTTT
GAAACTCTCAAAGTTGATTTTCTTAGCAAGCTACCTGAAATGCTGAAAATGTTCGAAGATCGTTTATGTC
ATAAAACATATTTAAATGGTGATCATGTAACCCATCCTGACTTCATGTTGTATGACGCTCTTGATGTTGT
TTTATACATGGACCCAATGTGCCTGGATGCGTTCCCAAAATTAGTTTGTTTTAAAAAACGTATTGAAGCT
ATCCCACAAATTGATAAGTACTTGAAATCCAGCAAGTATATAGCATGGCCTTTGCAGGGCTGGCAAGCCA
CGTTTGGTGGTGGCGACCATCCTCCAAAATCGGATCTGGAAGTTCTGTTCCAGGGGCCCCTGGGATCCAC
ACGAAACCCTTCTGAGTTGAAAGGCAAGTTCATTCACACAAAGCTGCGGAAAAGCAGTCGTGGCTTTGGC
TTCACGGTGGTTGGAGGGGATGAACCTGATGAGTTTCTCCAGATCAAGAGCTTGGTCCTAGATGGTCCTG
CTGCATTGGATGGCAAGATGGAAACAGGGGATGTGATTGTAAGTGTGAATGACACCTGTGTTTTGGGACA
CACACATGCTCAAGTTGTGAAGATCTTCCAGTCCATCCCCATTGGTGCCAGCGTGGACCTTGAACTCTGC
CGAGGTTATCCATTGCCTTTTGATCCAGATGACCCCAATACAAGTTGAGTCGACTCGAGCGGCCGCATCG
TGACTGACTGACGATCTGCCTCGCGCGTTTCGGTGATGACGGTGAAAACCTCTGACACATGCAGCTCCCG
GAGACGGTCACAGCTTGTCTGTAAGCGGATGCCGGGAGCAGACAAGCCCGTCAGGGCGCGTCAGCGGGTG
TTGGCGGGTGTCGGGGCGCAGCCATGACCCAGTCACGTAGCGATAGCGGAGTGTATAATTCTTGAAGACG
AAAGGGCCTCGTGATACGCCTATTTTTATAGGTTAATGTCATGATAATAATGGTTTCTTAGACGTCAGGT
GGCACTTTTCGGGGAAATGTGCGCGGAACCCCTATTTGTTTATTTTTCTAAATACATTCAAATATGTATC
CGCTCATGAGACAATAACCCTGATAAATGCTTCAATAATATTGAAAAAGGAAGAGTATGAGTATTCAACA
TTTCCGTGTCGCCCTTATTCCCTTTTTTGCGGCATTTTGCCTTCCTGTTTTTGCTCACCCAGAAACGCTG
GTGAAAGTAAAAGATGCTGAAGATCAGTTGGGTGCACGAGTGGGTTACATCGAACTGGATCTCAACAGCG
GTAAGATCCTTGAGAGTTTTCGCCCCGAAGAACGTTTTCCAATGATGAGCACTTTTAAAGTTCTGCTATG
TGGCGCGGTATTATCCCGTGTTGACGCCGGGCAAGAGCAACTCGGTCGCCGCATACACTATTCTCAGAAT
GACTTGGTTGAGTACTCACCAGTCACAGAAAAGCATCTTACGGATGGCATGACAGTAAGAGAATTATGCA
GTGCTGCCATAACCATGAGTGATAACACTGCGGCCAACTTACTTCTGACAACGATCGGAGGACCGAAGGA
GCTAACCGCTTTTTTGCACAACATGGGGGATCATGTAACTCGCCTTGATCGTTGGGAACCGGAGCTGAAT
GAAGCCATACCAAACGACGAGCGTGACACCACGATGCCTGCAGCAATGGCAACAACGTTGCGCAAACTAT
TAACTGGCGAACTACTTACTCTAGCTTCCCGGCAACAATTAATAGACTGGATGGAGGCGGATAAAGTTGC
AGGACCACTTCTGCGCTCGGCCCTTCCGGCTGGCTGGTTTATTGCTGATAAATCTGGAGCCGGTGAGCGT
GGGTCTCGCGGTATCATTGCAGCACTGGGGCCAGATGGTAAGCCCTCCCGTATCGTAGTTATCTACACGA
CGGGGAGTCAGGCAACTATGGATGAACGAAATAGACAGATCGCTGAGATAGGTGCCTCACTGATTAAGCA
TTGGTAACTGTCAGACCAAGTTTACTCATATATACTTTAGATTGATTTAAAACTTCATTTTTAATTTAAA
AGGATCTAGGTGAAGATCCTTTTTGATAATCTCATGACCAAAATCCCTTAACGTGAGTTTTCGTTCCACT
GAGCGTCAGACCCCGTAGAAAAGATCAAAGGATCTTCTTGAGATCCTTTTTTTCTGCGCGTAATCTGCTG
CTTGCAAACAAAAAAACCACCGCTACCAGCGGTGGTTTGTTTGCCGGATCAAGAGCTACCAACTCTTTTT
CCGAAGGTAACTGGCTTCAGCAGAGCGCAGATACCAAATACTGTCCTTCTAGTGTAGCCGTAGTTAGGCC
ACCACTTCAAGAACTCTGTAGCACCGCCTACATACCTCGCTCTGCTAATCCTGTTACCAGTGGCTGCTGC
CAGTGGCGATAAGTCGTGTCTTACCGGGTTGGACTCAAGACGATAGTTACCGGATAAGGCGCAGCGGTCG
GGCTGAACGGGGGGTTCGTGCACACAGCCCAGCTTGGAGCGAACGACCTACACCGAACTGAGATACCTAC
AGCGTGAGCTATGAGAAAGCGCCACGCTTCCCGAAGGGAGAAAGGCGGACAGGTATCCGGTAAGCGGCAG
GGTCGGAACAGGAGAGCGCACGAGGGAGCTTCCAGGGGGAAACGCCTGGTATCTTTATAGTCCTGTCGGG
TTTCGCCACCTCTGACTTGAGCGTCGATTTTTGTGATGCTCGTCAGGGGGGCGGAGCCTATGGAAAAACG
CCAGCAACGCGGCCTTTTTACGGTTCCTGGCCTTTTGCTGGCCTTTTGCTCACATGTTCTTTCCTGCGTT
ATCCCCTGATTCTGTGGATAACCGTATTACCGCCTTTGAGTGAGCTGATACCGCTCGCCGCAGCCGAACG
ACCGAGCGCAGCGAGTCAGTGAGCGAGGAAGCGGAAGAGCGCCTGATGCGGTATTTTCTCCTTACGCATC
TGTGCGGTATTTCACACCGCATAAATTCCGACACCATCGAATGGCGCAAAACCTTTCGCGGTATGGCATG
ATAGCGCCCGGAAGAGAGTCAATTCAGGGTGGTGAATGTGAAACCAGTAACGTTATACGATGTCGCAGAG
TATGCCGGTGTCTCTTATCAGACCGTTTCCCGCGTGGTGAACCAGGCCAGCCACGTTTCTGCGAAAACGC
GGGAAAAAGTGGAAGCGGCGATGGCGGAGCTGAATTACATTCCCAACCGCGTGGCACAACAACTGGCGGG
CAAACAGTCGTTGCTGATTGGCGTTGCCACCTCCAGTCTGGCCCTGCACGCGCCGTCGCAAATTGTCGCG
GCGATTAAATCTCGCGCCGATCAACTGGGTGCCAGCGTGGTGGTGTCGATGGTAGAACGAAGCGGCGTCG
AAGCCTGTAAAGCGGCGGTGCACAATCTTCTCGCGCAACGCGTCAGTGGGCTGATCATTAACTATCCGCT
GGATGACCAGGATGCCATTGCTGTGGAAGCTGCCTGCACTAATGTTCCGGCGTTATTTCTTGATGTCTCT
GACCAGACACCCATCAACAGTATTATTTTCTCCCATGAAGACGGTACGCGACTGGGCGTGGAGCATCTGG
TCGCATTGGGTCACCAGCAAATCGCGCTGTTAGCGGGCCCATTAAGTTCTGTCTCGGCGCGTCTGCGTCT
GGCTGGCTGGCATAAATATCTCACTCGCAATCAAATTCAGCCGATAGCGGAACGGGAAGGCGACTGGAGT
GCCATGTCCGGTTTTCAACAAACCATGCAAATGCTGAATGAGGGCATCGTTCCCACTGCGATGCTGGTTG
CCAACGATCAGATGGCGCTGGGCGCAATGCGCGCCATTACCGAGTCCGGGCTGCGCGTTGGTGCGGATAT
CTCGGTAGTGGGATACGACGATACCGAAGACAGCTCATGTTATATCCCGCCGTTAACCACCATCAAACAG
GATTTTCGCCTGCTGGGGCAAACCAGCGTGGACCGCTTGCTGCAACTCTCTCAGGGCCAGGCGGTGAAGG
GCAATCAGCTGTTGCCCGTCTCACTGGTGAAAAGAAAAACCACGCTAGCGCCCAATACGCAAACCGCCTC
TCCCCGCGCGTTGGCCGATTCATTAATGCAGCTGGCACGACAGGTTTCCCGACTGGAAAGCGGGCAGTGA
GCGCAACGCAATTAATGTAAGTTAGCTCACTCATTAGGCACCCCAGGCTTTACACTTTATGCTTCCGGCT
CGTATGTTGTGTGGAATTGTGAGCGGATAACAATTTCACACAGGAAACAGCTATGACCATGATTACGGAT
TCACTGGCCGTCGTTTTACAACGTCGTGACTGGGAAAACCCTGGCGTTACCCAACTTAATCGCCTTGCAG
CACATCCCCCTTTCGCCAGCTGGCGTAATAGCGAAGAGGCCCGCACCGATCGCCCTTCCCAACAGTTGCG
CAGCCTGAATGGCGAATGGCGCTTTGCCTGGTTTCCGGCACCAGAAGCGGTGCCGGAAAGCTGGCTGGAG
TGCGATCTTCCTGAGGCCGATACTGTCGTCGTCCCCTCAAACTGGCAGATGCACGGTTACGATGCGCCCA
TCTACACCAACGTGACCTATCCCATTACGGTCAATCCGCCGTTTGTTCCCACGGAGAATCCGACGGGTTG
TTACTCGCTCACATTTAATGTTGATGAAAGCTGGCTACAGGAAGGCCAGACGCGAATTATTTTTGATGGC
GTTGGAATTAGCTTATCGACTGCACGGTGCACCAATGCTTCTGGCGTCAGGCAGCCATCGGAAGCTGTGG
TATGGCTGTGCAGGTCGTAAATCACTGCATAATTCGTGTCGCTCAAGGCGCACTCCCGTTCTGGATAATG
TTTTTTGCGCCGACATCATAACGGTTCTGGCAAATATTCTGAAATGAGCTG
Features (pLannotate 1.2.2; 17 found; start..end, strand, type, name):
      1..29      +  promoter       tac promoter: strong E. coli promoter; hybrid between the trp and lac UV5 promoters
     37..53      +  protein_bind   lac operator: The lac repressor binds to the lac operator to inhibit transcription in E. coli. This inhibition can be relieved by adding lactose or isopropyl-β-D-thiogalactopyranoside (IPTG). lac repressor encoded by lacI
     76..729     +  CDS            GST26_SCHJA: Experimental evidence at protein level: Swiss-Prot protein existence level 1. GST isoenzymes appear to play a central role in the parasite detoxification system. Other functions are also suspected including a role in increasing the solubility of haematin in the parasite gut. From Schistosoma japonicum (Blood fluke).
    718..1107    +  CDS            Magi1 (fragment): MAGI1_RAT - Also known as Baiap1, Bap1. Experimental evidence at protein level: Swiss-Prot protein existence level 1. May play a role as scaffolding protein at cell-cell junctions. May regulate acid-induced ASIC3 currents by modulating its expression at the cell surface. From Rattus norvegicus (Rat).
   1136..1175    +  CDS            rop (fragment): Rop protein, which maintains plasmids at low copy number; rop
   1277..1317    +  misc_feature   bom (fragment): basis of mobility region from pBR322
   1422..1526    +  promoter       AmpR promoter: bla
   1527..2387    +  CDS            AmpR: β-lactamase; bla; confers resistance to ampicillin, carbenicillin, and related antibiotics
   2558..3146    +  rep_origin     ori: high-copy-number ColE1/pMB1/pBR322/pUC origin of replication
   3332..3383    -  misc_feature   bom (fragment): basis of mobility region from pBR322
   3390..3467    +  promoter       lacI promoter: lacI
   3468..4550    +  CDS            lacI: lac repressor; lacI; The lac repressor binds to the lac operator to inhibit transcription in E. coli. This inhibition can be relieved by adding lactose or isopropyl-β-D-thiogalactopyranoside (IPTG).
   4563..4584    +  protein_bind   CAP binding site: CAP binding activates transcription in the presence of cAMP. E. coli catabolite activator protein
   4599..4629    +  promoter       lac promoter: promoter for the E. coli lac operon
   4637..4653    +  protein_bind   lac operator: The lac repressor binds to the lac operator to inhibit transcription in E. coli. This inhibition can be relieved by adding lactose or isopropyl-β-D-thiogalactopyranoside (IPTG). lac repressor encoded by lacI
   4673..4846    +  CDS            lacZα: LacZα fragment of β-galactosidase; lacZ fragment
   5110..5226    -  CDS            yciV (fragment): RNAAM_ECOLI - Also known as trpH From Escherichia coli (strain K12).
