[The description below was written by a language model from this plasmid's Addgene catalogue record and pLannotate feature annotations shown in this document.]
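Description:
MAGI1_PDZ_2 is a bacterial expression plasmid built on the pGEX-6P-1 backbone for producing the second PDZ domain of human MAGI1 as a glutathione S-transferase fusion in E. coli. The sequenced record is about 5.3 kb. It replicates from a ColE1/pMB1-type origin and is selected with ampicillin through the β-lactamase gene (AmpR) driven by its own promoter. Short remnants of pBR322-derived rop and bom sequences, a lac promoter/lacZα segment and a small E. coli yciV-like fragment are also annotated; these are backbone leftovers rather than functional parts of the payload.

Expression is driven by the tac promoter, a strong trp/lac hybrid, followed by a lac operator. The plasmid carries its own lacI gene, so the lac repressor keeps transcription off until it is relieved by IPTG. The open reading frame begins with Schistosoma japonicum GST and continues directly into a roughly 390 bp MAGI1 fragment, placing the GST tag at the N terminus of the PDZ domain. The automated annotation matched this fragment to the rat Magi1 protein entry, whereas the catalogue lists the insert as human. This probably reflects high conservation between the orthologues rather than a different insert, though the record alone cannot settle it. The pGEX-6P series normally includes a protease cleavage site between GST and the insert, but no such site is annotated here, and the restriction sites used for cloning are not recorded.

The stated purpose is expression and purification of the MAGI1 PDZ2 domain, with GST serving as a handle for glutathione affinity purification. The construct was deposited in connection with a study mapping binding specificity across the PDZ domain family.
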