Addgene plasmid #103899: MAGI1_PDZ_2
Purpose: Protein expression and purification of MAGI1 PDZ2 domain
Depositing lab: Sachdev Sidhu. Depositing organization: University of Toronto. Publication: A specificity map for the PDZ domain family. Tonikian R, Zhang Y, Sazinsky SL, Currell B, Yeh JH, Reva B, Held HA, Appleton BA, Evangelista M, Wu Y, Xin X, Chan AC, Seshagiri S, Lasky LA, Sander C, Boone C, Bader GD, Sidhu SS. PLoS Biol. 2008 Sep 30;6(9):e239. doi: 10.1371/journal.pbio.0060239. PubMed 18828675.
Backbone
  Vector backbone: pGEX-6P-1
  Backbone size w/o insert (bp): 4984
  Vector type: Bacterial Expression
Growth in bacteria
  Bacterial resistance: Ampicillin, 100 μg/mL
  Growth temperature: 37°C
  Growth strain: DH5alpha
  Copy number: Unknown
Gene/Insert
  Gene/Insert name: MAGI1 (alt name: MAGI1 PDZ2)
  Species: H. sapiens (human)
  Entrez Gene: MAGI1 (a.k.a. AIP-3, AIP3, BAIAP1, BAP-1, BAP1, MAGI-1, MAGI-1b, Magi1d, TNRC19, WWP3)
  Promoter: tac
  Tag / fusion protein: GST (N terminal on backbone)
  Cloning method: Restriction Enzyme; 5′ cloning site unknown (unknown if destroyed); 3′ cloning site unknown (unknown if destroyed)
  Sequencing primers: 5′ pGEX Fwd
Terms and licenses: Academic/Nonprofit Terms; Industry Terms: Not Available to Industry
How to cite: MAGI1_PDZ_2 was a gift from Sachdev Sidhu (Addgene plasmid # 103899 ; http://n2t.net/addgene:103899 ; RRID:Addgene_103899)
